>Addgene plasmid #187413 | pCMV-ND1 Right-GSVG-UGI | addgene full sequence | sequence record 368596 | Addgene NGS Result
GACGGATCGGGAGATCTCCCGATCCCCTATGGTGCACTCTCAGTACAATCTGCTCTGATGCCGCATAGTT
AAGCCAGTATCTGCTCCCTGCTTGTGTGTTGGAGGTCGCTGAGTAGTGCGCGAGCAAAATTTAAGCTACA
ACAAGGCAAGGCTTGACCGACAATTGCATGAAGAATCTGCTTAGGGTTAGGCGTTTTGCGCTGCTTCGCG
ATGTACGGGCCAGATATACGCGTTGACATTGATTATTGACTAGTTATTAATAGTAATCAATTACGGGGTC
ATTAGTTCATAGCCCATATATGGAGTTCCGCGTTACATAACTTACGGTAAATGGCCCGCCTGGCTGACCG
CCCAACGACCCCCGCCCATTGACGTCAATAATGACGTATGTTCCCATAGTAACGCCAATAGGGACTTTCC
ATTGACGTCAATGGGTGGAGTATTTACGGTAAACTGCCCACTTGGCAGTACATCAAGTGTATCATATGCC
AAGTACGCCCCCTATTGACGTCAATGACGGTAAATGGCCCGCCTGGCATTATGCCCAGTACATGACCTTA
TGGGACTTTCCTACTTGGCAGTACATCTACGTATTAGTCATCGCTATTACCATGGTGATGCGGTTTTGGC
AGTACATCAATGGGCGTGGATAGCGGTTTGACTCACGGGGATTTCCAAGTCTCCACCCCATTGACGTCAA
TGGGAGTTTGTTTTGGCACCAAAATCAACGGGACTTTCCAAAATGTCGTAACAACTCCGCCCCATTGACG
CAAATGGGCGGTAGGCGTGTACGGTGGGAGGTCTATATAAGCAGAGCTCTCTGGCTAACTAGAGAACCCA
CTGCTTACTGGCTTATCGAAATTAATACGACTCACTATAGGGAGACCCAAGCTGGCTAGCACCATGGCCT
CCGTTCTGACCCCGCTGCTGCTGCGTGGCCTGACCGGCTCCGCTCGTCGTCTGCCAGTTCCGCGTGCGAA
AATCCATTCCCTGGACTACAAAGACCATGACGGTGATTATAAAGATCATGACATCGATTACAAGGATGAC
GATGACAAGATGGACATCGCGGATCTACGCACGCTCGGCTACAGCCAGCAGCAACAGGAGAAGATCAAAC
CGAAGGTTCGTTCGACAGTGGCGCAGCACCACGAGGCACTGGTCGGCCATGGGTTTACACACGCGCACAT
CGTTGCGCTCAGCCAACACCCGGCAGCGTTAGGGACCGTCGCTGTCAAGTATCAGGACATGATCGCAGCG
TTGCCAGAGGCGACACACGAAGCGATCGTTGGCGTCGGCAAACAGTGGTCCGGCGCACGCGCTCTGGAGG
CCTTGCTCACGGTGGCGGGAGAGTTGAGAGGTCCACCGTTACAGTTGGACACAGGCCAACTTCTCAAGAT
TGCAAAACGTGGCGGCGTGACCGCAGTGGAGGCAGTGCATGCATGGCGCAATGCACTGACGGGTGCCCCC
CTGAACCTCACTCCTGATCAAGTGGTTGCCATTGCCTCTAACAACGGCGGAAAACAGGCTCTTGAGACTG
TCCAGAGGCTGCTGCCCGTGCTCTGTCAGGATCATGGACTCACACCTGCTCAAGTGGTTGCAATCGCCAG
CAATATTGGCGGTAAACAGGCCTTGGAAACAGTTCAACGCTTGCTTCCAGTCTTGTGCCAAGCTCACGGG
CTGACCCCAGAGCAGGTCGTGGCTATCGCATCTAACAATGGTGGTAAGCAAGCTCTGGAGACAGTGCAGA
GACTTCTCCCAGTTCTGTGCCAGGCCCACGGGTTGACACCTGATCAAGTCGTTGCAATCGCATCAAATGG
CGGAGGGAAGCAGGCTCTTGAGACTGTGCAGAGGTTGCTCCCTGTTCTCTGCCAGGCCCACGGTTTGACA
CCCGCACAGGTTGTCGCTATCGCTAGTAACGGTGGGGGTAAGCAAGCCTTGGAGACTGTTCAAAGATTGC
TGCCTGTGCTGTGCCAGGCCCATGGGCTCACTCCTGAACAGGTCGTTGCTATTGCTAGCAACGGAGGCGG
TAAACAAGCCCTCGAAACTGTCCAACGCCTTTTGCCTGTCCTCTGTCAAGCACACGGACTTACACCAGCA
CAGGTTGTCGCAATTGCCTCCAATAACGGTGGTAAACAGGCTCTGGAAACAGTCCAGAGACTCCTCCCCG
TTTTGTGTCAAGACCACGGTCTGACCCCCGCCCAAGTGGTTGCTATTGCCAGTAACATTGGTGGAAAACA
AGCCCTCGAAACTGTTCAGAGGCTTTTGCCAGTCCTGTGCCAGGCCCATGGGCTTACACCTGAGCAAGTG
GTTGCAATCGCTTCTAACGGAGGGGGCAAGCAGGCTCTTGAGACAGTTCAACGCCTGTTGCCAGTTTTGT
GCCAAGCCCACGGCCTTACTCCAGATCAGGTCGTCGCAATCGCTAGCAATAACGGAGGCAAACAAGCCCT
GGAAACTGTCCAGCGCTTGCTCCCTGTTCTTTGCCAAGCCCATGGACTGACCCCCGCACAAGTTGTCGCT
ATTGCATCACACGATGGAGGTAAACAGGCATTGGAAACAGTGCAAAGATTGCTTCCCGTTCTGTGTCAAG
ATCATGGCTTGACACCCGACCAGGTTGTGGCCATCGCAAGCAATGGTGGTGGTAAGCAAGCTCTCGAGAC
AGTTCAAAGGCTGCTGCCAGTTTTGTGCCAGGCACACGGACTGACTCCCGATCAGGTCGTTGCAATTGCA
AGCCATGATGGCGGCAAGCAGGCTTTGGAAACAGTCCAGAGGTTGCTTCCTGTCCTTTGTCAGGCTCACG
GGTTGACTCCAGACCAAGTGGTGGCAATCGCCTCTAATATTGGCGGTAAGCAAGCCCTCGAGACAGTTCA
ACGGTTGCTCCCAGTGCTTTGCCAGGCACATGGACTTACTCCAGCTCAAGTTGTTGCTATTGCTTCTCAC
GATGGTGGTAAGCAAGCATTGGAAACCGTCCAGCGCCTGTTGCCAGTTTTGTGCCAGGCTCATGGCCTGA
CACCTGCACAGGTGGTTGCAATCGCAAGCCATGATGGCGGTAAGCAAGCTTTGGAGACAGTCCAGCGCTT
GCTTCCCGTGCTCTGTCAAGACCACGGTCTGACCCCCGCTCAAGTTGTGGCTATTGCTTCCCATGACGGG
GGCAAGCAGGCTTTGGAGACTGTGCAAAGATTGCTTCCTGTGTTGTGCCAGGCACACGGTCTGACTCCGG
AACAGGTGGTGGCGATTGCAAGCAACGGCGGCGGCAAACAGGCTCTAGAGAGCATTGTTGCCCAGCTCTC
CAGACCTGATCCGGCGCTAGCCGCGTTGACAAATGATCATCTTGTTGCTCTTGCTTGTCTTGGCGGACGA
CCTGCCCTGGATGCTGTGAAAAAGGGGTTGGGGGGATCCGGCAGCTACGCCCTGGGTCCGTATCAGATTA
GCGCCCCGCAGCTGCCAGCATACAATGGTCAGACCGTGGGTACCTTCTACTATGTGAACGACGCTGGCGG
TCTGGAGGGCAAGGTGTTTAGCAGCGGCGGTCCAACCCCGTACCCAAACTATGCCAATGCCGGTCATGTG
GAGAGTCAGAGCGCCCTGTTCATGCGTGATAACGGCATCAGCGAGGGTCTGGTGTTCCACAACAACCCGG
AAGGCACCTGCGGTTTTTGCGTGAACATGACCGAGACCCTGCTGCCGGAAAACGCGAAAATGACCGTGGT
GCCGCCGGAAGGTGTCATTCCAGTGAAGCGCGGCGCTACCGGTGAAACCAAAGTGTTTACCGGTAACAGC
AACGGCCCGAAGAGCCCGACCAAAGGCGGTTGCTCTGGCGGCTCAACTAATCTGAGCGACATCATTGAGA
AGGAGACTGGGAAACAGCTGGTCATTCAGGAGTCCATCCTGATGCTGCCTGAGGAGGTGGAGGAAGTGAT
CGGCAACAAGCCAGAGTCTGACATCCTGGTGCACACCGCCTACGACGAGTCCACAGATGAGAATGTGATG
CTGCTGACCTCTGACGCCCCCGAGTATAAGCCTTGGGCCCTGGTCATCCAGGATTCTAACGGCGAGAATA
AGATCAAGATGCTGTGATAAGGGGTCTTTGTCCTCTGTACTGTCTCTCTCCTTGCCCCTAACCCAAAAAG
CTTCATTTTTCTGTGTAGGCTGCACAAGAGCCTTGATTGAAGATATATTCTTTCTGAACAGTATTTAAGG
TTTCCAATAAAATGTACACCCCTCAGAACTTCTGAGGCGGAAAGAACCAGCTGGGGCTCTAGGGGGTATC
CCC
[124 nt withheld, positions 4274-4397]
C
[91 nt withheld, positions 4399-4489]
A
[49 nt withheld, positions 4491-4539]
CCTTTGACGTTGGAGTCCACGTTCTTT
[37 nt withheld, positions 4567-4603]
ACCCTATCTCGGTCTATTCTTTTGATTTATAAGGGATTTTGCCGATTTCGGCCTATTGGTTAAAAAATGA
GCTGATTTAACAAAAATTTAACGCGAATTAATTCTGTGGAATGTGTGTCAGTTAGGGTGTGGAAAGTCCC
CAGGCTCCCCAGCAGGCAGAAGTATGCAAAGCATGCATCTCAATTAGTCAGCAACCAGGTGTGGAAAGTC
CCCAGGCTCCCCAGCAGGCAGAAGTATGCAAAGCATGCATCTCAATTAGTCAGCAACCATAGTCCCGCCC
CTAACTCCGCCCATCCCGCCCCTAACTCCGCCCAGTTCCGCCCATTCTCCGCCCCATGGCTGACTAATTT
TTTTTATTTATGCAGAGGCCGAGGCCGCCTCTGCCTCTGAGCTATTCCAGAAGTAGTGAGGAGGCTTTTT
TGGAGGCCTAGGCTTTTGCAAAAAGCTCCCGGAGCTTGTATATCCATTTTCGGATCTGATCAGCACGTGT
TGACAATTAATCATCGGCATAGTATATCGGCATAGTATAATACGACAAGGTGAGGAACTAAACCATGGCC
AAGCCTTTGTCTCAAGAAGAATCCACCCTCATTGAAAGAGCAACGGCTACAATCAACAGCATCCCCATCT
CTGAAGACTACAGCGTCGCCAGCGCAGCTCTCTCTAGCGACGGCCGCATCTTCACTGGTGTCAATGTATA
TCATTTTACTGGGGGACCTTGTGCAGAACTCGTGGTGCTGGGCACTGCTGCTGCTGCGGCAGCTGGCAAC
CTGACTTGTATCGTCGCGATCGGAAATGAGAACAGGGGCATCTTGAGCCCCTGCGGACGGTGCCGACAGG
TGCTTCTCGATCTGCATCCTGGGATCAAAGCCATAGTGAAGGACAGTGATGGACAGCCGACGGCAGTTGG
GATTCGTGAATTGCTGCCCTCTGGTTATGTGTGGGAGGGCTAAGCACTTCGTGGCCGAGGAGCAGGACTG
ACACGTGCTACGAGATTTCGATTCCACCGCCGCCTTCTATGAAAGGTTGGGCTTCGGAATCGTTTTCCGG
GACGCCGGCTGGATGATCCTCCAGCGCGGGGATCTCATGCTGGAGTTCTTCGCCCACCCCAACTTGTTTA
TTGCAGCTTATAATGGTTACAAATAAAGCAATAGCATCACAAATTTCACAAATAAAGCATTTTTTTCACT
GCATTCTAGTTGTGGTTTGTCCAAACTCATCAATGTATCTTATCATGTCTGTATACCGTCGACCTCTAGC
TAGAGCTTGGCGTAATCATGGTCATAGCTGTTTCCTGTGTGAAATTGTTATCCGCTCACAATTCCACACA
ACATACGAGCCGGAAGCATAAAGTGTAAAGCCTGGGGTGCCTAATGAGTGAGCTAACTCACATTAATTGC
GTTGCGCTCACTGCCCGCTTTCCAGTCGGGAAACCTGTCGTGCCAGCTGCATTAATGAATCGGCCAACGC
GCGGGGAGAGGCGGTTTGCGTATTGGGCGCTCTTCCGCTTCCTCGCTCACTGACTCGCTGCGCTCGGTCG
TTCGGCTGCGGCGAGCGGTATCAGCTCACTCAAAGGCGGTAATACGGTTATCCACAGAATCAGGGGATAA
CGCAGGAAAGAACATGTGAGCAAAAGGCCAGCAAAAGGCCAGGAACCGTAAAAAGGCCGCGTTGCTGGCG
TTTTTCCATAGGCTCCGCCCCCCTGACGAGCATCACAAAAATCGACGCTCAAGTCAGAGGTGGCGAAACC
CGACAGGACTATAAAGATACCAGGCGTTTCCCCCTGGAAGCTCCCTCGTGCGCTCTCCTGTTCCGACCCT
GCCGCTTACCGGATACCTGTCCGCCTTTCTCCCTTCGGGAAGCGTGGCGCTTTCTCATAGCTCACGCTGT
AGGTATCTCAGTTCGGTGTAGGTCGTTCGCTCCAAGCTGGGCTGTGTGCACGAACCCCCCGTTCAGCCCG
ACCGCTGCGCCTTATCCGGTAACTATCGTCTTGAGTCCAACCCGGTAAGACACGACTTATCGCCACTGGC
AGCAGCCACTGGTAACAGGATTAGCAGAGCGAGGTATGTAGGCGGTGCTACAGAGTTCTTGAAGTGGTGG
CCTAACTACGGCTACACTAGAAGAACAGTATTTGGTATCTGCGCTCTGCTGAAGCCAGTTACCTTCGGAA
AAAGAGTTGGTAGCTCTTGATCCGGCAAACAAACCACCGCTGGTAGCGGTGGTTTTTTTGTTTGCAAGCA
GCAGATTACGCGCAGAAAAAAAGGATCTCAAGAAGATCCTTTGATCTTTTCTACGGGGTCTGACGCTCAG
TGGAACGAAAACTCACGTTAAGGGATTTTGGTCATGAGATTATCAAAAAGGATCTTCACCTAGATCCTTT
TAAATTAAAAATGAAGTTTTAAATCAATCTAAAGTATATATGAGTAAACTTGGTCTGACAGTTACCAATG
CTTAATCAGTGAGGCACCTATCTCAGCGATCTGTCTATTTCGTTCATCCATAGTTGCCTGACTCCCCGTC
GTGTAGATAACTACGATACGGGAGGGCTTACCATCTGGCCCCAGTGCTGCAATGATACCGCGAGACCCAC
GCTCACCGGCTCCAGATTTATCAGCAATAAACCAGCCAGCCGGAAGGGCCGAGCGCAGAAGTGGTCCTGC
AACTTTATCCGCCTCCATCCAGTCTATTAATTGTTGCCGGGAAGCTAGAGTAAGTAGTTCGCCAGTTAAT
AGTTTGCGCAACGTTGTTGCCATTGCTACAGGCATCGTGGTGTCACGCTCGTCGTTTGGTATGGCTTCAT
TCAGCTCCGGTTCCCAACGATCAAGGCGAGTTACATGATCCCCCATGTTGTGCAAAAAAGCGGTTAGCTC
CTTCGGTCCTCCGATCGTTGTCAGAAGTAAGTTGGCCGCAGTGTTATCACTCATGGTTATGGCAGCACTG
CATAATTCTCTTACTGTCATGCCATCCGTAAGATGCTTTTCTGTGACTGGTGAGTACTCAACCAAGTCAT
TCTGAGAATAGTGTATGCGGCGACCGAGTTGCTCTTGCCCGGCGTCAATACGGGATAATACCGCGCCACA
TAGCAGAACTTTAAAAGTGCTCATCATTGGAAAACGTTCTTCGGGGCGAAAACTCTCAAGGATCTTACCG
CTGTTGAGATCCAGTTCGATGTAACCCACTCGTGCACCCAACTGATCTTCAGCATCTTTTACTTTCACCA
GCGTTTCTGGGTGAGCAAAAACAGGAAGGCAAAATGCCGCAAAAAAGGGAATAAGGGCGACACGGAAATG
TTGAATACTCATACTCTTCCTTTTTCAATATTATTGAAGCATTTATCAGGGTTATTGTCTCATGAGCGGA
TACATATTTGAATGTATTTAGAAAAATAAACAAATAGGGGTTCCGCGCACATTTCCCCGAAAAGTGCCAC
CTGACGTC
Features (pLannotate 1.2.2; 26 found; start..end, strand, type, name):
     28..80      -  misc_feature   bom (fragment): basis of mobility region from pBR322
    235..614     +  enhancer       CMV enhancer: human cytomegalovirus immediate early enhancer
    615..818     +  promoter       CMV promoter: human cytomegalovirus (CMV) immediate early promoter
    814..847     +  LTR            5' LTR (truncated) (fragment): truncated 5' long terminal repeat (LTR) from HIV-1
    863..881     +  promoter       T7 promoter: promoter for bacteriophage T7 RNA polymerase
    910..993     +  CDS            COX8A (fragment): COX8A_HUMAN - Also known as COX8, COX8L. Experimental evidence at protein level: Swiss-Prot protein existence level 1. Component of the cytochrome c oxidase, the last enzyme in the mitochondrial electron transport chain which drives oxidative phosphorylation. The respiratory chain contains 3 multisubunit complexes succinate dehydrogenase (complex II, CII), ubiquinol- cytochrome c oxidoreductase (cytochrome b-c1 complex, complex III, CIII) and cytochrome c oxidase (complex IV, CIV), that cooperate to transfer electrons derived from NADH and succinate to molecular oxygen, creating an electrochem
    994..1059    +  CDS            3xFLAG: three tandem FLAG® epitope tags, followed by an enterokinase cleavage site
   1072..1578    +  CDS            avrBs3 (fragment): AVRB3_XANEU - Experimental evidence at protein level: Swiss-Prot protein existence level 1. Avirulence protein. Acts as a transcription factor in C.annuum plants. In susceptible plants lacking the Bs3 resistance gene induces expression of a number of genes, including genes homologous to a family of auxin-induced genes, alpha-expansin genes, pectate lyase, anthocyanidin glucoside rhamnosyl transferase and at least one transcription factor, UPA20. Their expression leads to plant hypertrophy in mesophyll cells, probably mainly mediated by UPA20 (PubMed:17962565). In resistant plants induces the h
   3271..3390    +  CDS            avrBs3 (fragment): AVRB3_XANEU - Experimental evidence at protein level: Swiss-Prot protein existence level 1. Avirulence protein. Acts as a transcription factor in C.annuum plants. In susceptible plants lacking the Bs3 resistance gene induces expression of a number of genes, including genes homologous to a family of auxin-induced genes, alpha-expansin genes, pectate lyase, anthocyanidin glucoside rhamnosyl transferase and at least one transcription factor, UPA20. Their expression leads to plant hypertrophy in mesophyll cells, probably mainly mediated by UPA20 (PubMed:17962565). In resistant plants induces the h
   3391..3813    +  CDS            dddA (fragment): DDDA_BURC1 - Experimental evidence at protein level: Swiss-Prot protein existence level 1. Toxic component of a toxin-immunity protein module, which functions as a cellular contact-dependent growth inhibition (CDI) system. CDI modules allow bacteria to communicate with and inhibit the growth of closely related neighboring bacteria in a contact-dependent fashion. Bacteria that have this module inhibit or kill bacteria without it, giving them a growth advantage. Probably specifically inhibited by cognate immunity protein DddI (Probable). The C-terminal 163 residue fragment has double-stranded DN
   3826..4074    +  CDS            UGI: UNGI_BPPB2 - Experimental evidence at protein level: Swiss-Prot protein existence level 1. This protein binds specifically and reversibly to the host uracil-DNA glycosylase, preventing removal of uracil residues from PBS2 DNA by the host uracil-excision repair system. From Bacillus phage PBS2 (Bacteriophage PBS2).
   4232..4253    +  promoter       SV40 promoter (fragment): SV40 enhancer and early promoter
   4274..4702    +  rep_origin     f1 ori (sequence partly withheld): f1 bacteriophage origin of replication; arrow indicates direction of (+) strand synthesis
   4716..5045    +  promoter       SV40 promoter: SV40 enhancer and early promoter
   5092..5139    +  promoter       EM7 promoter: synthetic bacterial promoter&nbsp
   5158..5556    +  CDS            BSD: blasticidin S deaminase; Aspergillus terreus BSD; confers resistance to blasticidin
   5557..5584    +  CDS            BleoR (fragment): antibiotic-binding protein; Sh ble from Streptoalloteichus hindustanus; confers resistance to bleomycin, phleomycin, and Zeocin™
   5594..5719    +  CDS            ble (fragment): BLE_KLEPN - Experimental evidence at protein level: Swiss-Prot protein existence level 1. Binding protein with a strong affinity to the bleomycin family of antibiotics. Binds to CL990; an antimitotic-antibiotic compound. From Klebsiella pneumoniae.
   5714..5835    +  polyA_signal   SV40 poly(A) signal: SV40 polyadenylation signal
   5908..5924    -  protein_bind   lac operator: The lac repressor binds to the lac operator to inhibit transcription in E. coli. This inhibition can be relieved by adding lactose or isopropyl-β-D-thiogalactopyranoside (IPTG). lac repressor encoded by lacI
   5932..5962    -  promoter       lac promoter: promoter for the E. coli lac operon
   5977..5998    -  protein_bind   CAP binding site: CAP binding activates transcription in the presence of cAMP. E. coli catabolite activator protein
   6011..6103    -  CDS            lacI (fragment): lac repressor; lacI; The lac repressor binds to the lac operator to inhibit transcription in E. coli. This inhibition can be relieved by adding lactose or isopropyl-β-D-thiogalactopyranoside (IPTG).
   6286..6874    -  rep_origin     ori: high-copy-number ColE1/pMB1/pBR322/pUC origin of replication
   7045..7905    -  CDS            AmpR: β-lactamase; bla; confers resistance to ampicillin, carbenicillin, and related antibiotics
   7906..8010    -  promoter       AmpR promoter: bla
