[The description below was written by a language model from this plasmid's Addgene catalogue record and pLannotate feature annotations shown in this document.]
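Description:
pCMV-ND1 Right-GSVG-UGI is a mammalian expression plasmid of about 8 kb, built on a pCMV backbone, that encodes a mitochondrially targeted TALE–deaminase fusion for base editing of human mitochondrial DNA at the ND1 gene. It is propagated in E. coli through a high-copy ColE1/pUC-type origin with ampicillin selection (AmpR under its own bla promoter). An f1 phage origin is also present. A second cassette places a blasticidin S deaminase gene behind tandem SV40 early and EM7 promoters, followed by short bleomycin-resistance fragments and an SV40 polyadenylation signal. This should permit blasticidin selection in mammalian cells, although the catalogue entry lists only ampicillin.

The payload is driven by the CMV immediate-early enhancer and promoter, with a T7 promoter just upstream of the coding region. The annotated open reading frame begins with a COX8A fragment, which serves as a mitochondrial targeting sequence, followed by a 3xFLAG tag for detection. Next come N- and C-terminal avrBs3-derived TALE segments flanking an unannotated stretch of roughly 1.7 kb. This stretch presumably holds the repeat array that specifies the "Right" ND1 target site, though neither the repeats nor the target sequence are described in the record. The TALE is fused to a DddA fragment, the double-stranded DNA cytidine deaminase from a Burkholderia toxin, here listed as the GSVG variant, and then to the uracil glycosylase inhibitor UGI, which blocks uracil excision so that C-to-U conversions are retained as edits. No polyadenylation signal for this transcript is annotated. The associated work concerns monomeric DddA–TALE fusion deaminases, which is consistent with use of this construct for cytosine base editing in human cells.
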