Addgene plasmid #187413: pCMV-ND1 Right-GSVG-UGI
Purpose: human mitochondrial DNA ND1 target TALE
Depositing lab: Jin-Soo Kim. Depositing organization: Institute for Basic Science. Publication: Base editing in human cells with monomeric DddA-TALE fusion deaminases. Mok YG, Lee JM, Chung E, Lee J, Lim K, Cho SI, Kim JS. Nat Commun. 2022 Jul 12;13(1):4038. doi: 10.1038/s41467-022-31745-y. PubMed 35821233.
Backbone
  Vector backbone: pCMV
  Vector type: Mammalian Expression
Growth in bacteria
  Bacterial resistance: Ampicillin, 100 μg/mL
  Growth temperature: 37°C
  Growth strain: DH5alpha
  Copy number: Unknown
Gene/Insert
  Gene/Insert name: DddA GSVG variant
  Species: H. sapiens (human)
Terms and licenses: Academic/Nonprofit Terms; Industry Terms: Not Available to Industry
How to cite: pCMV-ND1 Right-GSVG-UGI was a gift from Jin-Soo Kim (Addgene plasmid # 187413 ; http://n2t.net/addgene:187413 ; RRID:Addgene_187413)
